>Addgene plasmid #163988 | pcDNA3.1 6A NLRP1 UPA-CARD-FLAG M1457A | addgene full sequence | sequence record 332001 | Addgene NGS Result
GACATTGATTATTGACTAGTTATTAATAGTAATCAATTACGGGGTCATTAGTTCATAGCCCATATATGGA
GTTCCGCGTTACATAACTTACGGTAAATGGCCCGCCTGGCTGACCGCCCAACGACCCCCGCCCATTGACG
TCAATAATGACGTATGTTCCCATAGTAACGCCAATAGGGACTTTCCATTGACGTCAATGGGTGGAGTATT
TACGGTAAACTGCCCACTTGGCAGTACATCAAGTGTATCATATGCCAAGTACGCCCCCTATTGACGTCAA
TGACGGTAAATGGCCCGCCTGGCATTATGCCCAGTACATGACCTTATGGGACTTTCCTACTTGGCAGTAC
ATCTACGTATTAGTCATCGCTATTACCATGGTGATGCGGTTTTGGCAGTACATCAATGGGCGTGGATAGC
GGTTTGACTCACGGGGATTTCCAAGTCTCCACCCCATTGACGTCAATGGGAGTTTGTTTTGGCACCAAAA
TCAACGGGACTTTCCAAAATGTCGTAACAACTCCGCCCCATTGACGCAAATGGGCGGTAGGCGTGTACGG
TGGGAGGTCTATATAAGCAGAGCTCTCTGGCTAACTAGAGAACCCACTGCTTACTGGCTTATCGAAATTA
ATACGACTCACTATAGGGAGACCCAAGCTTGGTACCGAGCTCGGATCCCTACTTCCAATCCAATGCCACC
ATGTCCCCCTTGGGAGTCCTCCTGAAAATGATCCATAATGCCCTGCGCTTCATTCCCGTCACCTCTGTGG
TGTTGCTTTACCACCGCGTCCATCCTGAGGAAGTCACCTTCCACCTCTACCTGATCCCAAGTGACTGCTC
CATTCGGAAGGCCATAGATGATCTAGAAATGAAATTCCAGTTTGTGCGAATCCACAAGCCACCCCCGCTG
ACCCCACTTTATATGGGCTGTCGTTACACTGTGTCTGGGTCTGGTTCAGGGATGCTGGAAATACTCCCCA
AGGAACTGGAGCTCTGCTATCGAAGCCCTGGAGAAGACCAGCTGTTCTCGGAGTTCTACGTTGGCCACTT
GGGATCAGGGATCAGGCTGCAAGTGAAAGACAAGAAAGATGAGACTCTGGTGTGGGAGGCCTTGGTGAAA
CCAGGAGATCTCATGCCTGCAACTACTCTGATCCCTCCAGCCCGCATAGCCGTACCTTCACCTCTGGATG
CCCCGCAGTTGCTGCACTTTGTGGACCAGTATCGAGAGCAGCTGATAGCCCGAGTGACATCGGTGGAGGT
TGTCTTGGACAAACTGCATGGACAGGTGCTGAGCCAGGAGCAGTACGAGAGGGTGCTGGCTGAGAACACG
AGGCCCAGCCAGATGCGGAAGCTGTTCAGCTTGAGCCAGTCCTGGGACCGGAAGTGCAAAGATGGACTCT
ACCAAGCCCTGAAGGAGACCCATCCTCACCTCATTGCCGAACTCTGGGAGAAGGGCAGCAAAAAGGGACT
CCTGCCACTCAGCAGCGACCCAGCTTTCTTGTACAAAGTGGTTGATATCGACTACAAGGACGATGACGAC
AAGTAGTAATAACATTGGAAGTGGATAATCTAGAGGGCCCTATTCTATAGTGTCACCTAAATGCTAGAGC
TCGCTGATCAGCCTCGACTGTGCCTTCTAGTTGCCAGCCATCTGTTGTTTGCCCCTCCCCCGTGCCTTCC
TTGACCCTGGAAGGTGCCACTCCCACTGTCCTTTCCTAATAAAATGAGGAAATTGCATCGCATTGTCTGA
GTAGGTGTCATTCTATTCTGGGGGGTGGGGTGGGGCAGGACAGCAAGGGGGAGGATTGGGAAGACAATAG
CAGGCATGCTGGGGATGCGGTGGGCTCTATGGCTTCTGAGGCGGAAAGAACCAGCTGGGGCTCTAGGGGG
TATCCCC
[124 nt withheld, positions 1898-2021]
C
[91 nt withheld, positions 2023-2113]
A
[49 nt withheld, positions 2115-2163]
CCTTTGACGTTGGAGTCCACGTTCTTT
[37 nt withheld, positions 2191-2227]
ACCCTATCTCGGTCTATTCTTTTGATTTATAAGGGATTTTGCCGATTTCGGCCTATTGGTTAAAAAATGA
GCTGATTTAACAAAAATTTAACGCGAATTAATTCTGTGGAATGTGTGTCAGTTAGGGTGTGGAAAGTCCC
CAGGCTCCCCAGCAGGCAGAAGTATGCAAAGCATGCATCTCAATTAGTCAGCAACCAGGTGTGGAAAGTC
CCCAGGCTCCCCAGCAGGCAGAAGTATGCAAAGCATGCATCTCAATTAGTCAGCAACCATAGTCCCGCCC
CTAACTCCGCCCATCCCGCCCCTAACTCCGCCCAGTTCCGCCCATTCTCCGCCCCATGGCTGACTAATTT
TTTTTATTTATGCAGAGGCCGAGGCCGCCTCTGCCTCTGAGCTATTCCAGAAGTAGTGAGGAGGCTTTTT
TGGAGGCCTAGGCTTTTGCAAAAAGCTCCCGGGAGCTTGTATATCCATTTTCGGATCTGATCAAGAGACA
GGATGAGGATCGTTTCGCATGATTGAACAAGATGGATTGCACGCAGGTTCTCCGGCCGCTTGGGTGGAGA
GGCTATTCGGCTATGACTGGGCACAACAGACAATCGGCTGCTCTGATGCCGCCGTGTTCCGGCTGTCAGC
GCAGGGGCGCCCGGTTCTTTTTGTCAAGACCGACCTGTCCGGTGCCCTGAATGAACTGCAGGACGAGGCA
GCGCGGCTATCGTGGCTGGCCACGACGGGCGTTCCTTGCGCAGCTGTGCTCGACGTTGTCACTGAAGCGG
GAAGGGACTGGCTGCTATTGGGCGAAGTGCCGGGGCAGGATCTCCTGTCATCTCACCTTGCTCCTGCCGA
GAAAGTATCCATCATGGCTGATGCAATGCGGCGGCTGCATACGCTTGATCCGGCTACCTGCCCATTCGAC
CACCAAGCGAAACATCGCATCGAGCGAGCACGTACTCGGATGGAAGCCGGTCTTGTCGATCAGGATGATC
TGGACGAAGAGCATCAGGGGCTCGCGCCAGCCGAACTGTTCGCCAGGCTCAAGGCGCGCATGCCCGACGG
CGAGGATCTCGTCGTGACCCATGGCGATGCCTGCTTGCCGAATATCATGGTGGAAAATGGCCGCTTTTCT
GGATTCATCGACTGTGGCCGGCTGGGTGTGGCGGACCGCTATCAGGACATAGCGTTGGCTACCCGTGATA
TTGCTGAAGAGCTTGGCGGCGAATGGGCTGACCGCTTCCTCGTGCTTTACGGTATCGCCGCTCCCGATTC
GCAGCGCATCGCCTTCTATCGCCTTCTTGACGAGTTCTTCTGAGCGGGACTCTGGGGTTCGAAATGACCG
ACCAAGCGACGCCCAACCTGCCATCACGAGATTTCGATTCCACCGCCGCCTTCTATGAAAGGTTGGGCTT
CGGAATCGTTTTCCGGGACGCCGGCTGGATGATCCTCCAGCGCGGGGATCTCATGCTGGAGTTCTTCGCC
CACCCCAACTTGTTTATTGCAGCTTATAATGGTTACAAATAAAGCAATAGCATCACAAATTTCACAAATA
AAGCATTTTTTTCACTGCATTCTAGTTGTGGTTTGTCCAAACTCATCAATGTATCTTATCATGTCTGTAT
ACCGTCGACCTCTAGCTAGAGCTTGGCGTAATCATGGTCATAGCTGTTTCCTGTGTGAAATTGTTATCCG
CTCACAATTCCACACAACATACGAGCCGGAAGCATAAAGTGTAAAGCCTGGGGTGCCTAATGAGTGAGCT
AACTCACATTAATTGCGTTGCGCTCACTGCCCGCTTTCCAGTCGGGAAACCTGTCGTGCCAGCTGCATTA
ATGAATCGGCCAACGCGCGGGGAGAGGCGGTTTGCGTATTGGGCGCTCTTCCGCTTCCTCGCTCACTGAC
TCGCTGCGCTCGGTCGTTCGGCTGCGGCGAGCGGTATCAGCTCACTCAAAGGCGGTAATACGGTTATCCA
CAGAATCAGGGGATAACGCAGGAAAGAACATGTGAGCAAAAGGCCAGCAAAAGGCCAGGAACCGTAAAAA
GGCCGCGTTGCTGGCGTTTTTCCATAGGCTCCGCCCCCCTGACGAGCATCACAAAAATCGACGCTCAAGT
CAGAGGTGGCGAAACCCGACAGGACTATAAAGATACCAGGCGTTTCCCCCTGGAAGCTCCCTCGTGCGCT
CTCCTGTTCCGACCCTGCCGCTTACCGGATACCTGTCCGCCTTTCTCCCTTCGGGAAGCGTGGCGCTTTC
TCATAGCTCACGCTGTAGGTATCTCAGTTCGGTGTAGGTCGTTCGCTCCAAGCTGGGCTGTGTGCACGAA
CCCCCCGTTCAGCCCGACCGCTGCGCCTTATCCGGTAACTATCGTCTTGAGTCCAACCCGGTAAGACACG
ACTTATCGCCACTGGCAGCAGCCACTGGTAACAGGATTAGCAGAGCGAGGTATGTAGGCGGTGCTACAGA
GTTCTTGAAGTGGTGGCCTAACTACGGCTACACTAGAAGAACAGTATTTGGTATCTGCGCTCTGCTGAAG
CCAGTTACCTTCGGAAAAAGAGTTGGTAGCTCTTGATCCGGCAAACAAACCACCGCTGGTAGCGGTGGTT
TTTTTGTTTGCAAGCAGCAGATTACGCGCAGAAAAAAAGGATCTCAAGAAGATCCTTTGATCTTTTCTAC
GGGGTCTGACGCTCAGTGGAACGAAAACTCACGTTAAGGGATTTTGGTCATGAGATTATCAAAAAGGATC
TTCACCTAGATCCTTTTAAATTAAAAATGAAGTTTTAAATCAATCTAAAGTATATATGAGTAAACTTGGT
CTGACAGTTACCAATGCTTAATCAGTGAGGCACCTATCTCAGCGATCTGTCTATTTCGTTCATCCATAGT
TGCCTGACTCCCCGTCGTGTAGATAACTACGATACGGGAGGGCTTACCATCTGGCCCCAGTGCTGCAATG
ATACCGCGAGACCCACGCTCACCGGCTCCAGATTTATCAGCAATAAACCAGCCAGCCGGAAGGGCCGAGC
GCAGAAGTGGTCCTGCAACTTTATCCGCCTCCATCCAGTCTATTAATTGTTGCCGGGAAGCTAGAGTAAG
TAGTTCGCCAGTTAATAGTTTGCGCAACGTTGTTGCCATTGCTACAGGCATCGTGGTGTCACGCTCGTCG
TTTGGTATGGCTTCATTCAGCTCCGGTTCCCAACGATCAAGGCGAGTTACATGATCCCCCATGTTGTGCA
AAAAAGCGGTTAGCTCCTTCGGTCCTCCGATCGTTGTCAGAAGTAAGTTGGCCGCAGTGTTATCACTCAT
GGTTATGGCAGCACTGCATAATTCTCTTACTGTCATGCCATCCGTAAGATGCTTTTCTGTGACTGGTGAG
TACTCAACCAAGTCATTCTGAGAATAGTGTATGCGGCGACCGAGTTGCTCTTGCCCGGCGTCAATACGGG
ATAATACCGCGCCACATAGCAGAACTTTAAAAGTGCTCATCATTGGAAAACGTTCTTCGGGGCGAAAACT
CTCAAGGATCTTACCGCTGTTGAGATCCAGTTCGATGTAACCCACTCGTGCACCCAACTGATCTTCAGCA
TCTTTTACTTTCACCAGCGTTTCTGGGTGAGCAAAAACAGGAAGGCAAAATGCCGCAAAAAAGGGAATAA
GGGCGACACGGAAATGTTGAATACTCATACTCTTCCTTTTTCATTATTATTGAAGCATTTATCAGGGTTA
TTGTCTCATGAGCGGATACATATTTGAATGTATTTAGAAAAATAAACAAATAGGGGTTCCGCGCACATTT
CCCCGAAAAGTGCCACCTGACGTCGACGGATCGGGAGATCTCCCGATCCCCTATGGTGCACTCTCAGTAC
AATCTGCTCTGATGCCGCATAGTTAAGCCAGTATCTGCTCCCTGCTTGTGTGTTGGAGGTCGCTGAGTAG
TGCGCGAGCAAAATTTAAGCTACAACAAGGCAAGGCTTGACCGACAATTGCATGAAGAATCTGCTTAGGG
TTAGGCGTTTTGCGCTGCTTCGCGATGTACGGGCCAGATATACGCGTT
Features (pLannotate 1.2.2; 22 found; start..end, strand, type, name):
      1..380     +  enhancer       CMV enhancer: human cytomegalovirus immediate early enhancer
    381..584     +  promoter       CMV promoter: human cytomegalovirus (CMV) immediate early promoter
    580..613     +  LTR            5' LTR (truncated) (fragment): truncated 5' long terminal repeat (LTR) from HIV-1
    629..647     +  promoter       T7 promoter: promoter for bacteriophage T7 RNA polymerase
    692..1486    +  CDS            NLRP1 (fragment): NLRP1_HUMAN - Also known as CARD7, DEFCAP From Homo sapiens (Human).
   1488..1512    -  protein_bind   attB2: mutant version of attB; recombination site for the Gateway® BP reaction BP Clonase™
   1584..1602    -  promoter       SP6 promoter: promoter for bacteriophage SP6 RNA polymerase
   1628..1852    +  polyA_signal   bGH poly(A) signal: bovine growth hormone polyadenylation signal
   1856..1877    +  promoter       SV40 promoter (fragment): SV40 enhancer and early promoter
   1898..2326    +  rep_origin     f1 ori (sequence partly withheld): f1 bacteriophage origin of replication; arrow indicates direction of (+) strand synthesis
   2340..2669    +  promoter       SV40 promoter: SV40 enhancer and early promoter
   2736..3527    +  CDS            neo: KKA2_KLEPN - Also known as kan, nptII. Experimental evidence at protein level: Swiss-Prot protein existence level 1. Resistance to kanamycin, neomycin, paromomycin, ribostamycin, butirosin and gentamicin B. From Klebsiella pneumoniae.
   3551..3709    +  CDS            ble (fragment): BLE_KLEPN - Experimental evidence at protein level: Swiss-Prot protein existence level 1. Binding protein with a strong affinity to the bleomycin family of antibiotics. Binds to CL990; an antimitotic-antibiotic compound. From Klebsiella pneumoniae.
   3704..3825    +  polyA_signal   SV40 poly(A) signal: SV40 polyadenylation signal
   3898..3914    -  protein_bind   lac operator: The lac repressor binds to the lac operator to inhibit transcription in E. coli. This inhibition can be relieved by adding lactose or isopropyl-β-D-thiogalactopyranoside (IPTG). lac repressor encoded by lacI
   3922..3952    -  promoter       lac promoter: promoter for the E. coli lac operon
   3967..3988    -  protein_bind   CAP binding site: CAP binding activates transcription in the presence of cAMP. E. coli catabolite activator protein
   4001..4093    -  CDS            lacI (fragment): lac repressor; lacI; The lac repressor binds to the lac operator to inhibit transcription in E. coli. This inhibition can be relieved by adding lactose or isopropyl-β-D-thiogalactopyranoside (IPTG).
   4276..4864    -  rep_origin     ori: high-copy-number ColE1/pMB1/pBR322/pUC origin of replication
   5035..5895    -  CDS            AmpR: β-lactamase; bla; confers resistance to ampicillin, carbenicillin, and related antibiotics
   5896..6000    -  promoter       AmpR promoter: bla
   6059..6111    -  misc_feature   bom (fragment): basis of mobility region from pBR322
