[The description below was written by a language model from this plasmid's Addgene catalogue record and pLannotate feature annotations shown in this document.]
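Description:
pcDNA3.1 6A NLRP1 UPA-CARD-FLAG M1457A is a 6,265 bp mammalian expression plasmid built on the pcDNA3.1 LIC 6A backbone, a pcDNA3.1 derivative adapted for ligation-independent cloning. It is propagated in E. coli at high copy through a ColE1/pUC-type origin and selected with ampicillin via the β-lactamase gene. An f1 origin is also present. For selection in mammalian cells, the backbone carries a neomycin/kanamycin phosphotransferase gene driven by the SV40 enhancer/early promoter and terminated by an SV40 polyadenylation signal. The other small annotations (a truncated HIV-1 LTR fragment, an attB2-like site, ble, lacI and bom fragments, and lac promoter/operator elements) appear to be backbone remnants or short sequence matches rather than functional parts of the design.

The payload is a fragment of human NLRP1, about 795 bp as annotated, encoding the UPA subdomain and the CARD, which together form the C-terminal portion of this inflammasome sensor. It carries the M1457A substitution, which the record describes as a dimer interface mutant, and a C-terminal FLAG tag for detection or immunoprecipitation. The tag is listed in the catalogue fields but was not annotated separately in the feature table. Expression is driven by the CMV immediate-early enhancer and promoter and terminated by the bovine growth hormone polyadenylation signal. T7 and SP6 promoters flank the insert and can serve for in vitro transcription or as sequencing primer sites.

The associated publication concerns UPA-promoted filament formation in the CARD8 and NLRP1 inflammasomes. The construct is therefore suited to transfection of mammalian cells to test how disrupting this interface affects NLRP1 UPA-CARD assembly and signalling, presumably by comparison with a wild-type counterpart.
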