Addgene plasmid #163988: pcDNA3.1 6A NLRP1 UPA-CARD-FLAG M1457A
Purpose: Mammalian expression vector encoding human NLRP1 UPA-CARD (dimer interface mutant) with a C-terminal FLAG tag
Depositing lab: Hao Wu. Depositing organization: Boston Children's Hospital. Publication: Mechanism of filament formation in UPA-promoted CARD8 and NLRP1 inflammasomes. Robert Hollingsworth L, David L, Li Y, Griswold AR, Ruan J, Sharif H, Fontana P, Orth-He EL, Fu TM, Bachovchin DA, Wu H. Nat Commun. 2021 Jan 8;12(1):189. doi: 10.1038/s41467-020-20320-y. PubMed 33420033.
Backbone
  Vector backbone: pcDNA3.1 LIC 6A
  Vector type: Mammalian Expression
Growth in bacteria
  Bacterial resistance: Ampicillin, 100 μg/mL
  Growth temperature: 37°C
  Growth strain: DH5alpha
  Copy number: High Copy
Gene/Insert
  Gene/Insert name: NLRP1 UPA-CARD
  Species: H. sapiens (human)
  Mutation: M1457A
  Entrez Gene: NLRP1 (a.k.a. AIADK, CARD7, CIDED, CLR17.1, DEFCAP, DEFCAP-L/S, JRRP, MSPC, NAC, NALP1, PP1044, SLEV1, VAMAS1)
  Tag / fusion protein: FLAG (C terminal on insert)
  Cloning method: Ligation Independent Cloning
Terms and licenses: Academic/Nonprofit Terms; Industry Terms: Not Available to Industry
How to cite: pcDNA3.1 6A NLRP1 UPA-CARD-FLAG M1457A was a gift from Hao Wu (Addgene plasmid # 163988 ; http://n2t.net/addgene:163988 ; RRID:Addgene_163988)
