>Addgene plasmid #163988 | pcDNA3.1 6A NLRP1 UPA-CARD-FLAG M1457A | depositor partial sequence | sequence record 318207 | Insert sequence
ATGTCCCCCTTGGGAGTCCTCCTGAAAATGATCCATAATGCCCTGCGCTTCATTCCCGTCACCTCTGTGG
TGTTGCTTTACCACCGCGTCCATCCTGAGGAAGTCACCTTCCACCTCTACCTGATCCCAAGTGACTGCTC
CATTCGGAAGGCCATAGATGATCTAGAAATGAAATTCCAGTTTGTGCGAATCCACAAGCCACCCCCGCTG
ACCCCACTTTATATGGGCTGTCGTTACACTGTGTCTGGGTCTGGTTCAGGGATGCTGGAAATACTCCCCA
AGGAACTGGAGCTCTGCTATCGAAGCCCTGGAGAAGACCAGCTGTTCTCGGAGTTCTACGTTGGCCACTT
GGGATCAGGGATCAGGCTGCAAGTGAAAGACAAGAAAGATGAGACTCTGGTGTGGGAGGCCTTGGTGAAA
CCAGGAGATCTCATGCCTGCAACTACTCTGATCCCTCCAGCCCGCATAGCCGTACCTTCACCTCTGGATG
CCCCGCAGTTGCTGCACTTTGTGGACCAGTATCGAGAGCAGCTGATAGCCCGAGTGACATCGGTGGAGGT
TGTCTTGGACAAACTGCATGGACAGGTGCTGAGCCAGGAGCAGTACGAGAGGGTGCTGGCTGAGAACACG
AGGCCCAGCCAGATGCGGAAGCTGTTCAGCTTGAGCCAGTCCTGGGACCGGAAGTGCAAAGATGGACTCT
ACCAAGCCCTGAAGGAGACCCATCCTCACCTCATTGCCGAACTCTGGGAGAAGGGCAGCAAAAAGGGACT
CCTGCCACTCAGCAGCGACCCAGCTTTCTTGTACAAAGTGGTTGATATCGACTACAAGGACGATGACGAC
AAGTAG
